Addgene plasmid #67311: pDONR221-ARF4-no stop
Purpose: hArf4 without stop codon in Gateway Entry vector
Depositing lab: Richard Kahn. Depositing organization: Emory University. Publication: Tool box: Plasmids for the expression or knockdown of human ARF Family GTPases (ARF/ARL/SAR) and their co-expression in bacteria with N-myristoyltransferases. Kerr SC, Kahn RA. Cell Logist. 2015 Sep 21;5(3):e1090523. doi: 10.1080/21592799.2015.1090523. eCollection 2015 Jul-Sep. PubMed 27057421.
Backbone
  Vector backbone: pDONR221
  Backbone manufacturer: Life Technologies
  Vector type: Bacterial Expression ; Gateway Entry vector
Growth in bacteria
  Bacterial resistance: Kanamycin, 50 μg/mL
  Growth temperature: 37°C
  Growth strain: DH5alpha
  Copy number: High Copy
Gene/Insert
  Gene/Insert name: ARF4 (alt name: pRK3s-221)
  Species: H. sapiens (human)
  Mutation: V53A, L123P and M134I mutations were unintended PCR-generated artifacts
  Entrez Gene: ARF4 (a.k.a. ARF2)
  Cloning method: Gateway Cloning
  Sequencing primers: 5′ M13-fwd; 3′ M13-rev
Terms and licenses: Academic/Nonprofit Terms; Industry Terms: Not Available to Industry
Depositor comments: Please note that pDSHA-ARF4-Myc and pDEST47-ARF4-GFP (Addgene plasmid #s 67350 & 67392) were created from this plasmid and also contain the V53A, L123P and M134I mutations in ARF4. These mutations were unintentionally introduced during PCR.
How to cite: pDONR221-ARF4-no stop was a gift from Richard Kahn (Addgene plasmid # 67311 ; http://n2t.net/addgene:67311 ; RRID:Addgene_67311)
