[The description below was written by a language model from this plasmid's Addgene catalogue record.]
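Description:
pDONR221-ARF4-no stop is a Gateway entry clone built on the commercial pDONR221 donor backbone. It carries the open reading frame of human ARF4, a member of the ARF family of small regulatory GTPases, with its stop codon removed. The plasmid is maintained at high copy in standard E. coli cloning strains under kanamycin selection. Although the catalogue lists it under bacterial expression, an entry clone of this type serves as a shuttle rather than an expression vector. The record names no promoter driving the insert and includes no feature table, so individual elements cannot be confirmed beyond what the backbone name implies. The insert was introduced by Gateway recombination, which in an entry clone normally leaves the coding sequence flanked by attL sites. M13 forward and reverse priming sites on either side are used for sequence verification.

Leaving out the stop codon allows the ARF4 coding sequence to be moved by LR recombination into destination vectors that add C-terminal fusions, with translation continuing from ARF4 into the downstream tag or reporter. The depositor notes that Myc-tagged and GFP-tagged ARF4 expression plasmids were derived from this clone in that way. The plasmid belongs to a larger toolkit of constructs for expressing or knocking down human ARF, ARL and SAR family GTPases.

The insert is not wild type. It carries three amino-acid substitutions, V53A, L123P and M134I, which arose unintentionally during PCR amplification. The derived tagged constructs carry the same substitutions, and the record does not describe their functional consequences, so anyone planning experiments on ARF4 activity or localisation should take them into account.
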