>Addgene plasmid #67311 | pDONR221-ARF4-no stop | addgene partial sequence | sequence record 118166 | M13-Rev 5'-CAGGAAACAGCTATGACC-3'
TCAGCTGGATGGCAAATAATGATTTTATTTTGACTGATAGTGACCTGTTCGTTGCAACAAATTGATAAGC
AATGCTTTCTTATAATGCCAACTTTGTACAAGAAAGCTGGGTCACGTTTTGAAAGCTCATTTGACAGCCA
GTCAAGTCCTTCATACAGACCAGTTCCTTGTGTTGCACAAGTGGCTTGAACATACCATGTTCTGTTACGA
AGAGACTGAAGCCCTAGTTTATCTGTCATTTCACTGATGGCAATAGCATTTGGCAAATCCTGTTTGTTTG
CAAAAGGTAGCAGCACTGCATCTCTCAATTCATCTACCAGAAGCATTTTCTGCAGCTCATCTGCTACTTC
CTGAATTCTTTCACGATCGTTGCTATCTACCACAAAAATAAGACCCTGGGTATTCTGGAAGTAATGCTTC
CAGAGAGGCCTAATTCTATCTTGACCACCAACATCCCATACTGTGAAACAAATGTTCTTATATTCTACTG
TTTCCGCATTAAAACCAATGGTAGGAATGGTGGTGACTATCTCCCCTAACTTCAGTTTATACAGAATGGT
TGTCTTGCCAGCAGCATCCAATCCAACCATCAAAATGCGCATCTGCTTCTTGCCAAATAGTCGGGAGAAG
AGGGAGGAGATAGTGAGGCCCATGGTTCTATCTCCTTCTAAGCCTGCTTTTTTGTACAAAGTTGGCATTA
TAAAAAAGCATTGCTCATCAATTTGTTGCAACGAACAGGTCACTATCAGTCAAAATAAAATCATTATTTG
GGGCCCGAGCTTAAGACTGGCCGTCGTTTT
